Addgene plasmid #219034: SFFV-NFIL3-Brd 54
Purpose: Transcription factor NFIL3 with a specific barcode assigned.
Depositing lab: Filipe Pereira. Depositing organization: Center for Neuroscience and Cell Biology, University of Coimbra. Publication: A combinatorial transcription factor screening platform for immune cell reprogramming. Kurochkin I, Altman AR, Caiado I, Pertiga-Cabral D, Halitzki E, Minaeva M, Zimmermannova O, Henriques-Oliveira L, Klein D, Nair M, Oliveira D, Cajal LR, Knittel R, Feick C, Ringner M, Martin M, Cirovic B, Pires CF, Rosa FF, Sitnicka E, Theis FJ, Pereira CF. Cell Syst. 2026 Jan 21;17(1):101457. doi: 10.1016/j.cels.2025.101457. Epub 2026 Jan 14. PubMed 41539305.
Backbone
  Vector backbone: SFFV-MCS
  Backbone size w/o insert (bp): 6638
  Vector type: Lentiviral
Growth in bacteria
  Bacterial resistance: Ampicillin, 100 μg/mL
  Growth temperature: 37°C
  Growth strain: NEB Stable
  Copy number: High Copy
Gene/Insert
  Gene/Insert name: NFIL3
  Species: H. sapiens (human)
  Insert size (bp): 1389
  Entrez Gene: NFIL3 (a.k.a. E4BP4, IL3BP1, NF-IL3A, NFIL3A)
  Promoter: The spleen focus-forming virus (SFFV) promoter
  Cloning method: Restriction Enzyme; 5′ cloning site Bsp119I (not destroyed); 3′ cloning site BstHI (not destroyed)
Terms and licenses: Academic/Nonprofit Terms; Industry Terms: Not Available to Industry
Depositor comments: Barcode sequence cloned into XbaI restriction site. Design of plasmid is as follows: SFFV-[TF sequence]-WPRE-[Barcode sequence].
How to cite: SFFV-NFIL3-Brd 54 was a gift from Filipe Pereira (Addgene plasmid # 219034 ; http://n2t.net/addgene:219034 ; RRID:Addgene_219034)
