[The description below was written by a language model from this plasmid's Addgene catalogue record and pLannotate feature annotations shown in this document.]
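Description:
SFFV-NFIL3-Brd 54 is a lentiviral transfer plasmid built on the SFFV-MCS backbone that expresses human NFIL3 (also known as E4BP4), a transcriptional regulator, together with a construct-specific DNA barcode. It is propagated in E. coli through a high-copy ColE1/pUC-type origin with ampicillin selection from the β-lactamase gene. The bacterial portion also carries an f1 origin and pBluescript-derived remnants, including lac promoter/operator elements, lacZα and lacI fragments, and T3 and T7 promoters. No mammalian selection marker or fluorescent reporter is annotated in the feature table.

The viral cassette has a third-generation, self-inactivating layout. An RSV enhancer/promoter fused to a truncated HIV-1 5' LTR drives genomic RNA production in packaging cells. It is followed by the Ψ packaging signal with a gag fragment, the RRE for Rev-dependent nuclear export, and the cPPT/CTS, which aids nuclear import of the reverse-transcribed genome. The internal spleen focus-forming virus (SFFV) promoter, which is strong in haematopoietic and many other cell types, drives the NFIL3 coding sequence, cloned between retained restriction sites in the multiple cloning site. A WPRE downstream enhances transcript stability and expression. According to the depositor, the barcode sits after the WPRE in an XbaI site, placing it upstream of the ΔU3 3' LTR and therefore within the integrated provirus, although it is not annotated as a separate feature. An SV40 poly(A) signal and SV40 origin lie beyond the 3' LTR.

The plasmid belongs to a barcoded transcription factor collection made for combinatorial screening in immune cell reprogramming, where the barcode identifies which factor was delivered to a cell.
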