Features (pLannotate 1.2.2; 28 found; start..end, strand, type, name):
      6..131     -  misc_feature   HIV-1 Ψ: packaging signal of human immunodeficiency virus type 1
    178..358     -  LTR            5' LTR (truncated): truncated 5' long terminal repeat (LTR) from HIV-1
    359..585     -  promoter       RSV promoter: Rous sarcoma virus enhancer/promoter
    613..631     -  promoter       T3 promoter: promoter for bacteriophage T3 RNA polymerase
    676..692     -  protein_bind   lac operator: The lac repressor binds to the lac operator to inhibit transcription in E. coli. This inhibition can be relieved by adding lactose or isopropyl-β-D-thiogalactopyranoside (IPTG). lac repressor encoded by lacI
    700..730     -  promoter       lac promoter: promoter for the E. coli lac operon
    745..766     -  protein_bind   CAP binding site: CAP binding activates transcription in the presence of cAMP. E. coli catabolite activator protein
    779..871     -  CDS            lacI (fragment): lac repressor; lacI; The lac repressor binds to the lac operator to inhibit transcription in E. coli. This inhibition can be relieved by adding lactose or isopropyl-β-D-thiogalactopyranoside (IPTG).
   1054..1642    -  rep_origin     ori: high-copy-number ColE1/pMB1/pBR322/pUC origin of replication
   1813..2673    -  CDS            AmpR: β-lactamase; bla; confers resistance to ampicillin, carbenicillin, and related antibiotics
   2674..2778    -  promoter       AmpR promoter: bla
   2831..3259    -  rep_origin     f1 ori (sequence partly withheld): f1 bacteriophage origin of replication; arrow indicates direction of (+) strand synthesis
   3264..3419    -  CDS            lacZα (fragment): LacZα fragment of β-galactosidase; lacZ fragment
   3427..3445    +  promoter       T7 promoter: promoter for bacteriophage T7 RNA polymerase
   3466..3601    -  rep_origin     SV40 ori: SV40 origin of replication
   3641..3762    -  polyA_signal   SV40 poly(A) signal: SV40 polyadenylation signal
   3834..4067    -  LTR            3' LTR (ΔU3): self-inactivating 3' long terminal repeat (LTR) from HIV-1
   4069..4128    -  CDS            nef (fragment): NEF_HV1Z2 - Experimental evidence at protein level: Swiss-Prot protein existence level 1. Extracellular Nef protein targets CD4(+) T-lymphocytes for apoptosis by interacting with CXCR4 surface receptors. From Human immunodeficiency virus type 1 group M subtype D (isolate Z2/CDC-Z34) (HIV-1).
   4186..4589    -  misc_feature   WPRE: woodchuck hepatitis virus posttranscriptional regulatory element
   4721..4780    -  CDS            S (fragment): HBSAG_WHV6 - Experimental evidence at transcript level: Swiss-Prot protein existence level 2. The middle envelope protein plays an important role in the budding of the virion. It is involved in the induction of budding in a nucleocapsid independent way. In this process the majority of envelope proteins bud to form subviral lipoprotein particles of 22 nm of diameter that do not contain a nucleocapsid (By similarity). From Woodchuck hepatitis B virus (isolate w64/pWS23) (WHV).
   4780..4805    -  misc_feature   MCS (fragment): pBluescript multiple cloning site
   4816..6201    -  CDS            NFIL3: NFIL3_HUMAN - Also known as E4BP4, IL3BP1. Experimental evidence at protein level: Swiss-Prot protein existence level 1. Acts as a transcriptional regulator that recognizes and binds to the sequence 5'-[GA]TTA[CT]GTAA[CT]-3', a sequence present in many cellular and viral promoters. Represses transcription from promoters with activating transcription factor (ATF) sites. Represses promoter activity in osteoblasts (By similarity). Represses transcriptional activity of PER1 (By similarity). Represses transcriptional activity of PER2 via the B-site on the promoter (By similarity). Activates transcr
   6226..6249    -  misc_feature   MCS (fragment): pBluescript multiple cloning site
   6259..6660    -  promoter       SFFV promoter: spleen focus-forming virus long terminal repeat (LTR) promoter
   6694..6811    -  misc_feature   cPPT/CTS: central polypurine tract and central termination sequence of HIV-1
   6830..6930    -  CDS            Rev (fragment): human immunodeficiency virus 1 (HIV-1) Rev protein; rev; enhances nuclear export of unspliced and incompletely spliced viral mRNAs
   7307..7540    -  misc_feature   RRE: The Rev response element (RRE) of HIV-1 allows for Rev-dependent mRNA export from the nucleus to the cytoplasm.
   7686..22      -  CDS            HIV-1 gag (fragment) (across the origin): gag protein from human immunodeficiency virus 1; gag
>Addgene plasmid #219034 | SFFV-NFIL3-Brd 54 | addgene full sequence | sequence record 449841 | Addgene NGS Result
ATACTGACGCTCTCGCACCCATCTCTCTCCTTCTAGCCTCCGCTAGTCAAAATTTTTGGCGTACTCACCA
GTCGCCGCCCCTCGCCTCTTGCCGTGCGCGCTTCAGCAAGCCGAGTCCTGCGTCGAGAGAGCTCCTCTGG
TTTCCCTTTCGCTTTCAAGTCCCTGTTCGGGCGCCACTGCTAGAGATTTTCCACACTGACTAAAAGGGTC
TGAGGGATCTCTAGTTACCAGAGTCACACAACAGACGGGCACACACTACTTGAAGCACTCAAGGCAAGCT
TTATTGAGGCTTAAGCAGTGGGTTCCCTAGTTAGCCAGAGAGCTCCCAGGCTCAGATCTGGTCTAACCAG
AGAGACCCGTTTATGTATCGAGCTAGGCACTTAAATACAATATCTCTGCAATGCGGCAATTCAGTGGTTC
GTCCAATCCATGTCAGACCCGTCTGTTGCCTTCCTAATAAGGCACGATCGTACCACCTTACTTCCACCAA
TCGGCATGCACGGTGCTTTTTCTCTCCTTGTAAGGCATGTTGCTAACTCATCGTTACCATGTTGCAAGAC
TACAAGAGTATTGCATAAGACTACATTAAGCTTGCAGCTCCAGCTTTTGTTCCCTTTAGTGAGGGTTAAT
TGCGCGCTTGGCGTAATCATGGTCATAGCTGTTTCCTGTGTGAAATTGTTATCCGCTCACAATTCCACAC
AACATACGAGCCGGAAGCATAAAGTGTAAAGCCTGGGGTGCCTAATGAGTGAGCTAACTCACATTAATTG
CGTTGCGCTCACTGCCCGCTTTCCAGTCGGGAAACCTGTCGTGCCAGCTGCATTAATGAATCGGCCAACG
CGCGGGGAGAGGCGGTTTGCGTATTGGGCGCTCTTCCGCTTCCTCGCTCACTGACTCGCTGCGCTCGGTC
GTTCGGCTGCGGCGAGCGGTATCAGCTCACTCAAAGGCGGTAATACGGTTATCCACAGAATCAGGGGATA
ACGCAGGAAAGAACATGTGAGCAAAAGGCCAGCAAAAGGCCAGGAACCGTAAAAAGGCCGCGTTGCTGGC
GTTTTTCCATAGGCTCCGCCCCCCTGACGAGCATCACAAAAATCGACGCTCAAGTCAGAGGTGGCGAAAC
CCGACAGGACTATAAAGATACCAGGCGTTTCCCCCTGGAAGCTCCCTCGTGCGCTCTCCTGTTCCGACCC
TGCCGCTTACCGGATACCTGTCCGCCTTTCTCCCTTCGGGAAGCGTGGCGCTTTCTCATAGCTCACGCTG
TAGGTATCTCAGTTCGGTGTAGGTCGTTCGCTCCAAGCTGGGCTGTGTGCACGAACCCCCCGTTCAGCCC
GACCGCTGCGCCTTATCCGGTAACTATCGTCTTGAGTCCAACCCGGTAAGACACGACTTATCGCCACTGG
CAGCAGCCACTGGTAACAGGATTAGCAGAGCGAGGTATGTAGGCGGTGCTACAGAGTTCTTGAAGTGGTG
GCCTAACTACGGCTACACTAGAAGAACAGTATTTGGTATCTGCGCTCTGCTGAAGCCAGTTACCTTCGGA
AAAAGAGTTGGTAGCTCTTGATCCGGCAAACAAACCACCGCTGGTAGCGGTGGTTTTTTTGTTTGCAAGC
AGCAGATTACGCGCAGAAAAAAAGGATCTCAAGAAGATCCTTTGATCTTTTCTACGGGGTCTGACGCTCA
GTGGAACGAAAACTCACGTTAAGGGATTTTGGTCATGAGATTATCAAAAAGGATCTTCACCTAGATCCTT
TTAAATTAAAAATGAAGTTTTAAATCAATCTAAAGTATATATGAGTAAACTTGGTCTGACAGTTACCAAT
GCTTAATCAGTGAGGCACCTATCTCAGCGATCTGTCTATTTCGTTCATCCATAGTTGCCTGACTCCCCGT
CGTGTAGATAACTACGATACGGGAGGGCTTACCATCTGGCCCCAGTGCTGCAATGATACCGCGAGACCCA
CGCTCACCGGCTCCAGATTTATCAGCAATAAACCAGCCAGCCGGAAGGGCCGAGCGCAGAAGTGGTCCTG
CAACTTTATCCGCCTCCATCCAGTCTATTAATTGTTGCCGGGAAGCTAGAGTAAGTAGTTCGCCAGTTAA
TAGTTTGCGCAACGTTGTTGCCATTGCTACAGGCATCGTGGTGTCACGCTCGTCGTTTGGTATGGCTTCA
TTCAGCTCCGGTTCCCAACGATCAAGGCGAGTTACATGATCCCCCATGTTGTGCAAAAAAGCGGTTAGCT
CCTTCGGTCCTCCGATCGTTGTCAGAAGTAAGTTGGCCGCAGTGTTATCACTCATGGTTATGGCAGCACT
GCATAATTCTCTTACTGTCATGCCATCCGTAAGATGCTTTTCTGTGACTGGTGAGTACTCAACCAAGTCA
TTCTGAGAATAGTGTATGCGGCGACCGAGTTGCTCTTGCCCGGCGTCAATACGGGATAATACCGCGCCAC
ATAGCAGAACTTTAAAAGTGCTCATCATTGGAAAACGTTCTTCGGGGCGAAAACTCTCAAGGATCTTACC
GCTGTTGAGATCCAGTTCGATGTAACCCACTCGTGCACCCAACTGATCTTCAGCATCTTTTACTTTCACC
AGCGTTTCTGGGTGAGCAAAAACAGGAAGGCAAAATGCCGCAAAAAAGGGAATAAGGGCGACACGGAAAT
GTTGAATACTCATACTCTTCCTTTTTCAATATTATTGAAGCATTTATCAGGGTTATTGTCTCATGAGCGG
ATACATATTTGAATGTATTTAGAAAAATAAACAAATAGGGGTTCCGCGCACATTTCCCCGAAAAGTGCCA
CCTAAATTGTAAGCGTTAATATTTTGTTAAAATTCGCGTTAAATTTTTGTTAAATCAGCTCATTTTTTAA
CCAATAGGCCGAAATCGGCAAAATCCCTTATAAATCAAAAGAATAGACCGAGATAGGGT
[37 nt withheld, positions 2930-2966]
AAAGAACGTGGACTCCAACGTCAAAGG
[49 nt withheld, positions 2994-3042]
T
[91 nt withheld, positions 3044-3134]
G
[124 nt withheld, positions 3136-3259]
CCCATTCGCCATTCAGGCTGCGCAACTGTTGGGAAGGGCGATCGGTGCGGGCCTCTTCGCTATTACGCCA
GCTGGCGAAAGGGGGATGTGCTGCAAGGCGATTAAGTTGGGTAACGCCAGGGTTTTCCCAGTCACGACGT
TGTAAAACGACGGCCAGTGAGCGCGCGTAATACGACTCACTATAGGGCGAATTGGGTACGTCCCTAGGCC
TCCAAAAAAGCCTCCTCACTACTTCTGGAATAGCTCAGAGGCCGAGGCGGCCTCGGCCTCTGCATAAATA
AAAAAAATTAGTCAGCCATGGGGCGGAGAATGGGCGGAACTGGGCGGAGTTAGGGGCGGGATGGGCGGAG
TTAGGGGCGGGATAGCTAGAGCCAGACATGATAAGATACATTGATGAGTTTGGACAAACCACAACTAGAA
TGCAGTGAAAAAAATGCTTTATTTGTGAAATTTGTGATGCTATTGCTTTATTTGTAACCATTATAAGCTG
CAATAAACAAGTTCCTCTCACTCTCTGATATTCATTTCTTTGCAAGTTATAAATACTGAATAATAAGATG
ACATGAACTACTACTGCTAGAGATTTTCCACACTGACTAAAAGGGTCTGAGGGATCTCTAGTTACCAGAG
TCACACAACAGACGGGCACACACTACTTGAAGCACTCAAGGCAAGCTTTATTGAGGCTTAAGCAGTGGGT
TCCCTAGTTAGCCAGAGAGCTCCCAGGCTCAGATCTGGTCTAACCAGAGAGACCCAGTACAAGCAAAAAG
CAGATCTTGTCTTCGTTGGGAGTGAATTAGCCCTTCCAGTCCCCCCTTTTCTTTTAAAAAGTGGCTAAGA
TCTACAGCTGCCTTGTAAGTCATTGGTCTAGAAGCGCTATGTTAAATGTACATCTAGAAGGTACAGCTTG
ATATCGAATTGCAAAGGACGTCAGCTTCCCCGACAACACCACGGAATTATCAGTGCCCAGCAACCTAGCC
CCTGTCCAGCAGCGGGCAAGGCAGGCGGCGATGAGTTCTGCCGTGGCGATCGGGAGGGGGAAAGCGAAAG
TCCCAGAAAGGAGTTGACAGGTGGTGGCAATGCCCCAGCCAGTGGGGGTTGCGTCAGCAAACACAGAGCA
CACCACGCCACGTTGACGGACAACGGGCCACAACTCCTCATAAAGAGACAGCAACCAGGATTTATACAAG
GAGGAGAAAACGAAAGCCGTACGGGAAGCAATAGCATGATACAGAGGCATTAAAGCAGCATATCCACACA
GCGTAAAAGGAGCAACATAGTTAAGAATATCAGTCAATCTTTCACAAATTTTGTAATCCAGAGGTTGATT
AACAGGAACAGAGCGTAAATAACGGGAAAGTTTCTTAACATGTTTGTCTTGTGGCAATACACCTGAACTA
GTAATTACATATCCCTAAAAATGTAAATGATTGCCCCACCATTTTGTTTTATTAACATTTAAATGTATAC
CCAAATCAAGAAAAACAGAACAAATATGGGAATAAATGGCGGTAAGATGCTCGAATTCCTGCAGCCCGGG
GGATCCGACCGGTCTACCCAGAGTCTGAAGCAGAGATTGGTTGTGTGGCTATAAGTCTCTTGAGTGAGAC
AACCTCTGCAGATAAGTTTGCTATCCCCTGCTTCAAATACAAGTTCTCTGGGTCAGAAACTTTGTAGCCA
CTGTCTTTCATTTCAACAACTCCAGTTTTGAAACTATTCTGAGTTTTGCCACTCAGTTCTTTTTGATGCC
AGTGCTCCGATTTGAGAGACCAATCTTGAATGTTAGTCACTTGCACTGAGAAAGGAGTAAGAGAAGAATG
TACCATACTTGGGGCACTATGCTTTTCGAGTTCGAAATGTCTTTTAGATGTCATGTCAATAGGTGAGGAA
AGTTTTTGCGTGGCCTCAAATTCATTATCAAAGGCTTCTACTTTGATCTGCATGGCTTTGGCTTTGATCC
GGAGCTTGTGTGGCAAGGCAGAGGAATTCACTTCTGGAACTTTAACCACAGTTGCATGCACATGCTTGAG
TTCAACTGGAGAATGGATGGGGCCCTTGGGGACCTGTTGCTCGTCTTCTCCATCAGATGACTTTCCTACC
ACACCATCATCAGTTTCCGACGTTCTCGGGGAGTTGCTGGAGGATCGGTTGACTTGCAGTAGTGGGGGAG
AGTGTGAGTACCCAGAGAAAGAATTCCCCATATAGTTTTGATAGATGGACGCTGTGTAAGAGCCTCGGTC
ATCTCTTGGCTCCCTTGTGTAGCTCTCTAATTCCATCGGCTCTTGCTTGATAATCTGGAACTTGTTTTCA
GGACTTCTGCAGCTTCCCTGCACAGAGCTCTCCTGCGTGTGTTCTACTGAGGACACTTCTGAAACATCGG
ACAGCGAGCTTTGTGGAGAGTGTTTAATGACAGAAATACAACTACTTGACACCATCGAGGGTTCGTGCTC
GTCCACAAATGAACTCACATTGGATTTGGAAGTCTGGTAATCTTGAAAGTACACAGCTGTAGAATTACTG
AGTTTCTGAATCTCTTGAGCATATGCTGTGGAGCTAATTAAACCAAACTTTAATTTTAGTGAAAGCAGCT
CAGCTTTTAAAGTGGCGTTTTCTTCTCCCAGTGCAATTAGTTTGTTCTCTAAAACCAGGTCATTCAGTCG
ACGCTTCTCACGAGATCTTTTGGCAGCTTCATTATTTTTCCGCCTTTTTTCCCAATACATAGCATCTTTC
TTTTCATCAGGAATGAATTCCCGTTTCCTCCGACATGCAGAAGATTTGTTCTTCCCCACACTTCCTTCAC
TGAGAAGCAGCTCCTCACCTGTTGTGGAGTCTTCTGACACTTCCGTTAAAGCAGAATTAAGGACCATCAT
CTTGTCCACATTGCTACTGGCATCAAGAGACGCCTGCTCCTTTTTGACGGTCTGCATTTTTCTCAGCTGC
ATTTCGAACCGCGGGCTAGCGGATCCGTCGACGGTATCGATAAGCTTGATTCGACCGGCCGACTCAGTCT
GTCGGAGGACTGGCGCGCCGAGTGAGGGGTTGTGAGCTCTTTTATAGAGCTCGGGAAGCAGAAGCGCGCG
AACAGAAGCGAGAAGCAGGCTGATTGGTTAATTCAAATAAGGCGCAGGGTCATTTCAGGTCCTTGGGGGA
GCCTGGAAACATCTGATGGGTCTTAAGAAACTGCTGAGGGTTGGGCCATATCTGGGGACCATCTGTTCTT
GGCCTCGGGCCGGGGCCGAAACTGCGGTGACCATCTGTTCTTGGCCCCGGGCCGGGGCCGAAACTGCTCA
CCGCAGATATCCTGTTTGGCCCAACGTTAGCTATTTTCATGTACCCGCCCTTGATCTGAACTTCTCTATT
CTTGGTTTGGTATTTTTCCATGCCTTGCAAAATGGCGTTACTGCAGCCAGCTCGAGGCTAGTCTCGTGAT
CGATAAAATTTTGAATTTTTGTAATTTGTTTTTGTAATTCTTTAGTTTGTATGTCTGTTGCTATTATGTC
TACTATTCTTTCCCCTGCACTGTACCCCCCAATCCCCCCTTTTCTTTTAAAAGTTAACCGATACCGTCGA
GATCCGTTCACTAATCGAATGGATCTGTCTCTGTCTCTCTCTCCACCTTCTTCTTCTATTCCTTCGGGCC
TGTCGGGTCCCCTCGGGGTTGGGAGGTGGGTCTGAAACGATAATGGTGAATATCCCTGCCTAACTCTATT
CACTATAGAAAGTACAGCAAAAACTATTCTTAAACCTACCAAGCCTCCTACTATCATTATGAATAATTTT
ATATACCACAGCCAATTTGTTATGTTAAACCAATTCCACAAACTTGCCCATTTATCTAATTCCAATAATT
CTTGTTCATTCTTTTCTTGCTGGTTTTGCGATTCTTCAATTAAGGAGTGTATTAAGCTTGTGTAATTGTT
AATTTCTCTGTCCCACTCCATCCAGGTCGTGTGATTCCAAATCTGTTCCAGAGATTTATTACTCCAACTA
GCATTCCAAGGCACAGCAGTGGTGCAAATGAGTTTTCCAGAGCAACCCCAAATCCCCAGGAGCTGTTGAT
CCTTTAGGTATCTTTCCACAGCCAGGATTCTTGCCTGGAGCTGCTTGATGCCCCAGACTGTGAGTTGCAA
CAGATGCTGTTGCGCCTCAATAGCCCTCAGCAAATTGTTCTGCTGCTGCACTATACCAGACAATAATTGT
CTGGCCTGTACCGTCAGCGTCATTGACGCTGCGCCCATAGTGCTTCCTGCTGCTCCCAAGAACCCAAGGA
ACAAAGCTCCTATTCCCACTGCTCTTTTTTCTCTCTGCACCACTCTTCTCTTTGCCTTGGTGGGTGCTAC
TCCTAATGGTTCAATTTTTACTACTTTATATTTATATAATTCACTTCTCCAATTGTCCCTCATATCTCCT
CCTCCAGGTCTGAAGATCAGCGGCCGCTTGCTGTGCGGTGGTCTTACTTTTGTTTTGCTCTTCCTCTATC
TTGTCTAAAGCTTCCTTGGTGTCTTTTATCTCTATCCTTTGATGCACACAATAGAGGGTTGCTACTGTAT
TATATAATGATCTAAGTTCTTCTGATCCTGTCTGAAGGGATGGTTGTAGCTGTCCCAGTATTTGTCTACA
GCCTTCTGATGTTTCTAACAGGCCAGGATTAACTGCGAATCGTTCTAGCTCCCTGCTTGCCCATACTATA
TGTTTTAATTTATATTTTTTCTTTCCCCCTGGCCTTAACCGAATTTTTTCCCATCGCGATCTAATTCTCC
CCCGCTTA
