>Addgene plasmid #219034 | SFFV-NFIL3-Brd 54 | depositor partial sequence | sequence record 427582 | TF ORF
ATGCAGCTGAGAAAAATGCAGACCGTCAAAAAGGAGCAGGCGTCTCTTGATGCCAGTAGCAATGTGGACA
AGATGATGGTCCTTAATTCTGCTTTAACGGAAGTGTCAGAAGACTCCACAACAGGTGAGGAGCTGCTTCT
CAGTGAAGGAAGTGTGGGGAAGAACAAATCTTCTGCATGTCGGAGGAAACGGGAATTCATTCCTGATGAA
AAGAAAGATGCTATGTATTGGGAAAAAAGGCGGAAAAATAATGAAGCTGCCAAAAGATCTCGTGAGAAGC
GTCGACTGAATGACCTGGTTTTAGAGAACAAACTAATTGCACTGGGAGAAGAAAACGCCACTTTAAAAGC
TGAGCTGCTTTCACTAAAATTAAAGTTTGGTTTAATTAGCTCCACAGCATATGCTCAAGAGATTCAGAAA
CTCAGTAATTCTACAGCTGTGTACTTTCAAGATTACCAGACTTCCAAATCCAATGTGAGTTCATTTGTGG
ACGAGCACGAACCCTCGATGGTGTCAAGTAGTTGTATTTCTGTCATTAAACACTCTCCACAAAGCTCGCT
GTCCGATGTTTCAGAAGTGTCCTCAGTAGAACACACGCAGGAGAGCTCTGTGCAGGGAAGCTGCAGAAGT
CCTGAAAACAAGTTCCAGATTATCAAGCAAGAGCCGATGGAATTAGAGAGCTACACAAGGGAGCCAAGAG
ATGACCGAGGCTCTTACACAGCGTCCATCTATCAAAACTATATGGGGAATTCTTTCTCTGGGTACTCACA
CTCTCCCCCACTACTGCAAGTCAACCGATCCTCCAGCAACTCCCCGAGAACGTCGGAAACTGATGATGGT
GTGGTAGGAAAGTCATCTGATGGAGAAGACGAGCAACAGGTCCCCAAGGGCCCCATCCATTCTCCAGTTG
AACTCAAGCATGTGCATGCAACTGTGGTTAAAGTTCCAGAAGTGAATTCCTCTGCCTTGCCACACAAGCT
CCGGATCAAAGCCAAAGCCATGCAGATCAAAGTAGAAGCCTTTGATAATGAATTTGAGGCCACGCAAAAA
CTTTCCTCACCTATTGACATGACATCTAAAAGACATTTCGAACTCGAAAAGCATAGTGCCCCAAGTATGG
TACATTCTTCTCTTACTCCTTTCTCAGTGCAAGTGACTAACATTCAAGATTGGTCTCTCAAATCGGAGCA
CTGGCATCAAAAAGAACTGAGTGGCAAAACTCAGAATAGTTTCAAAACTGGAGTTGTTGAAATGAAAGAC
AGTGGCTACAAAGTTTCTGACCCAGAGAACTTGTATTTGAAGCAGGGGATAGCAAACTTATCTGCAGAGG
TTGTCTCACTCAAGAGACTTATAGCCACACAACCAATCTCTGCTTCAGACTCTGGGTAA
