>Addgene plasmid #219034 | SFFV-NFIL3-Brd 54 | depositor partial sequence | sequence record 427583 | Barcode sequence
TGTACATTTAACATAGCGCT
